>Addgene plasmid #20741 | PET30B-PTEN | addgene partial sequence | sequence record 26598 | 20741 with T7-term
TCGGGCTTTGTTAGCAGCCGGANCTCAGTGGTGGTGGTGGTGGTGCTCGAGGACTTNNNNNNATTTGTGT
ATGCTGATCTTCATCAAAAGGTTCATTCTCTGGATCAGAGTCAGTGGTGTCAGAATATCTATAATGATCA
GGTTCATTGTCACTAACATCTGGTGTTACAGAAGTTGAACTGCTAGCCTCTGGATTTGACGGCTCCTCTA
CTGTTTTTGTGAAGTACAGCTTCACCTTAAAATTTGGAGAAAAGTATCGGTTAGCTTTGTCTTTATTTGC
TTTGTCAAGATCATTTTTTGTTAAAGTAAGTACTAGATATTCCTTGTCATTATCTGCACGCTCTATACTG
CAAATGCTATCGATTTCTTGATCACATAGACTTCCATTTTCTACTTTTTCTGAGGTTTCCTCTGGTCCTG
GTATGAAGAATGTATTTACCCAAAAGTGAAACATTTTGTCCTTTTTTAGCATCTTGTTCTGTTTGTGGAA
GAACTCTACTTTGATATCACCACACACAGGTAACGGCTGAGGGAACTCAAAGTACATGAACTTGTCTTCC
CGTCGTGTGGGTCCTGAATTGGAGGAATATATCTTCACCTTTAGCTGGCAGANCACAAACTGAGGATTGC
AAGTTCCGCCACTGAACATTGGAATAGTTTCNAACATCATCTTGTGAAACAACAGTGCCACTGGTCTATA
ATCCAGATGATTCTTTNACAGGTAGCTATAATAATACACATAGCGCCTCTGACTGGNNNNNNTTACTCCC
TTTTTGT
