[The description below was written by a language model from this plasmid's Addgene catalogue record.]
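Description:
PET30B-PTEN is a bacterial expression plasmid built on the Novagen pET30b backbone (about 5.4 kb without insert) and carrying the cDNA for full-length human PTEN, residues 1–403. It is selected with kanamycin and maintained in a standard cloning strain such as DH5alpha; the record lists the copy number as unknown and provides no feature table, so the origin of replication and other backbone elements are not itemised. As a general property of the pET series, expression is driven by a T7 promoter under lac operator control and ends at a T7 terminator. This is consistent with the T7 terminator primer listed for sequencing, and it means protein production normally requires a host that supplies T7 RNA polymerase rather than the cloning strain.

The PTEN coding sequence was inserted between the NdeI and XhoI sites, both of which remain intact. Cloning at NdeI places the insert's start codon at the vector's translation start, which in pET30-type vectors typically bypasses the N-terminal tag region. Cloning at XhoI fuses the open reading frame in frame to the backbone-encoded six-histidine tag, so the product is PTEN with a C-terminal 6xHis tag and, according to the record, no other fusion partner. This tag allows purification by immobilised metal affinity chromatography.

PTEN is a lipid and protein phosphatase and a tumour suppressor. The associated publication concerns its selective binding to phosphoinositides and the accompanying structural changes, so the plasmid's intended use is producing recombinant PTEN in bacteria for biochemical and biophysical studies of that kind.
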