Addgene plasmid #20741: PET30B-PTEN
Depositing lab: Alonzo Ross. Depositing organization: University of Massachusetts, Worcester. Publication: PTEN phosphatase selectively binds phosphoinositides and undergoes structural changes. Redfern RE, Redfern D, Furgason ML, Munson M, Ross AH, Gericke A. Biochemistry. 2008 Feb 19. 47(7):2162-71. 10.1021/bi702114w PubMed 18220422.
Backbone
  Vector backbone: PET30b
  Backbone manufacturer: Novagen
  Backbone size w/o insert (bp): 5400
  Vector type: Bacterial Expression
Growth in bacteria
  Bacterial resistance: Kanamycin, 50 μg/mL
  Growth temperature: 37°C
  Growth strain: DH5alpha
  Copy number: Unknown
Gene/Insert
  Gene/Insert name: PTEN
  Species: H. sapiens (human)
  GenBank ID: NM_000314
  Entrez Gene: PTEN (a.k.a. 10q23del, BZS, CWS1, DEC, GLM2, MHAM, MMAC1, PTEN1, PTENbeta, TEP1)
  Tag / fusion protein: 6xHis (C terminal on backbone)
  Cloning method: Restriction Enzyme; 5′ cloning site NdeI (not destroyed); 3′ cloning site XhoI (not destroyed)
  Sequencing primers: 5′ n/a; 3′ T7 terminator
Terms and licenses: Academic/Nonprofit Terms; Industry Terms: Not Available to Industry
Depositor comments: The cDNA encoding full-length (1-403) human PTEN was cloned into the NdeI and XhoI sites of the pET30b vector, thereby introducing a six histidine tag at the C-terminus.
How to cite: PET30B-PTEN was a gift from Alonzo Ross (Addgene plasmid # 20741 ; http://n2t.net/addgene:20741 ; RRID:Addgene_20741)
